>Addgene plasmid #209554 | sABE v3.22_C | addgene full sequence | sequence record 415477 | Addgene NGS Result
ATAATGTCGGGCAATCAGGTGCGACAATCTATCGCTTGTATGGGAAGCCCGATGCGCCAGAGTTGTTTCT
GAAACATGGCAAAGGTAGCGTTGCCAATGATGTTACAGATGAGATGGTCAGACTAAACTGGCTGACGGAA
TTTATGCCTCTTCCGACCATCAAGCATTTTATCCGTACTCCTGATGATGCATGGTTACTCACCACTGCGA
TCCCCGGAAAAACAGCATTCCAGGTATTAGAAGAATATCCTGATTCAGGTGAAAATATTGTTGATGCGCT
GGCAGTGTTCCTGCGCCGGTTGCATTCGATTCCTGTTTGTAATTGTCCTTTTAACAGCGATCGCGTATTT
CGTCTTGCTCAGGCGCAATCACGAATGAATAACGGTTTGGTTGATGCGAGTGATTTTGATGACGAGCGTA
ATGGCTGGCCTGTTGAACAAGTCTGGAAAGAAATGCATAAACTTTTGCCATTCTCACCGGATTCAGTCGT
CACTCATGGTGATTTCTCACTTGATAACCTTATTTTTGACGAGGGGAAATTAATAGGTTGTATTGATGTT
GGACGAGTCGGAATCGCAGACCGATACCAGGATCTTGCCATCCTATGGAACTGCCTCGGTGAGTTTTCTC
CTTCATTACAGAAACGGCTTTTTCAAAAATATGGTATTGATAATCCTGATATGAATAAATTGCAGTTTCA
TTTGATGCTCGATGAGTTTTTCTAATCAGAATTGGTTAATTGGTTGTAACACTGGCAGAGCATTACGCTG
ACTTGACGGGACGGCGCAAGCTCATGACCAAAATCCCTTAACGTGAGTTACGCGTCGTTCCACTGAGCGT
CAGACCCCGTAGAAAAGATCAAAGGATCTTCTTGAGATCCTTTTTTTCTGCGCGTAATCTGCTGCTTGCG
AACAAAAAAACCACCGCTACCAGCGGTGGTTTGTTTGCCGGATCAAGAGCTACCAACTCTTTTTCCGAAG
GTAACTGGCTTCAGCAGAGCGCAGATACCAAATACTGTTCTTCTAGTGTAGCCGTAGTTAGGCCACCACT
TCAAGAACTCTGTAGCACCGCCTACATACCTCGCTCTGCTAATCCTGTTACCAGTGGCTGCTGCCAGTGG
CGATAAGTCGTGTCTTACCGGGTTGGACTCAAGACGATAGTTACCGGATAAGGCGCAGCGGTCGGGCTGA
ACGGGGGGTTCGTGCACACAGCCCAGCTTGGAGCGAACGACCTACACCGAACTGAGATACCTACAGCGTG
AGCTATGAGAAAGCGCCACGCTTCCCGAAGGGAGAAAGGCGGACAGGTATCCGGTAAGCGGCAGGGTCGG
AACAGGAGAGCGCACGAGGGAGCTTCCAGGGGGAAACGCCTGGTATCTTTATAGTCCTGTCGGGTTTCGC
CACCTCTGACTTGAGCGTCGATTTTTGTGATGCTCGTCAGGGGGGCGGAGCCTATGGAAAAACGCCAGCA
ACGCGGCCTTTTTACGGTTCCTGGCCTTTTGCTGGCCTTTTGCTCACATGTTCTTTCCTGCGTTATCCCC
TGATTCTGTGGATAACCGTATTACCGCCTTTGAGTGAGCTGATACCGCTCGCCGCAGCCGAACGACCGAG
CGCAGCGAGTCAGTGAGCGAGGAAGCGGAAGAGCGCCCAATACGCAAACCGCCTCTCCCCGCGCGTTGGC
CGATTCATTAATGCAGCTGGCACGACAGGTTTCCCGACTGGAAAGCGGGCAGTGAGCGCAACGCAATTAA
TACGCGTACCGCTAGCCAGGAAGAGTTTGTAGAAACGCAAAAAGGCCATCCGTCAGGATGGCCTTCTGCT
TAGTTTGATGCCTGGCAGTTTATGGCGGGCGTCCTGCCCGCCACCCTCCGGGCCGTTGCTTCACAACGTT
CAAATCCGCTCCCGGCCCATCTCAACGCGTTGACATTGATTATTGACTAGTTATTAATAGTAATCAATTA
CGGGGTCATTAGTTCATAGCCCATATATGGAGTTCCGCGTTACATAACTTACGGTAAATGGCCCGCCTGG
CTGACCGCCCAACGACCCCCGCCCATTGACGTCAATAATGACGTATGTTCCCATAGTAACGCCAATAGGG
ACTTTCCATTGACGTCAATGGGTGGAGTATTTACGGTAAACTGCCCACTTGGCAGTACATCAAGTGTATC
ATATGCCAAGTACGCCCCCTATTGACGTCAATGACGGTAAATGGCCCGCCTGGCATTATGCCCAGTACAT
GACCTTATGGGACTTTCCTACTTGGCAGTACATCTACGTATTAGTCATCGCTATTACCATGGTGATGCGG
TTTTGGCAGTACATCAATGGGCGTGGATAGCGGTTTGACTCACGGGGATTTCCAAGTCTCCACCCCATTG
ACGTCAATGGGAGTTTGTTTTGGCACCAAAATCAACGGGACTTTCCAAAATGTCGTAACAACTCCGCCCC
ATTGACGCAAATGGGCGGTAGGCGTGTACGGTGGGAGGTCTATATAAGCAGAGCTCTCTGGCTAACTAGA
GAACCCACTGCTATGCCAAAGAAAAAGAGGAAGGTGAGCCCCAAGTACACCAAGAGCGTGCTGAAGAAGG
GTGACAAGACCAACTTCCCCAAAAAGGGAGATGTGGTGCACTGCTGGTACACCGGCACGCTGCAAGACGG
CACCGTGTTCGACACCAACATCCAGACCAGCGCTAAAAAGAAGAAAAACGCCAAACCCCTGTCTTTCAAA
GTGGGCGTGGGCAAGGTGATCAGGGGCTGGGACGAAGCTCTGCTGACCATGAGCAAGGGCGAGAAGGCCA
GGCTGGAGATCGAGCCCGAGTGGGCCTATGGCAAGAAAGGACAGCCAGACGCCAAGATCCCGCCCAACGC
AAAACTGACCTTTGAGGTGGAACTGGTTGATATCGATGGTGGCGGCTCAGGTGGCGGGAGCGGAGGCGGG
AGCTCTCCCAAGTACACCAAGAGTGTTCTGAAGAAAGGCGACAAGACCAACTTCCCCAAAAAGGGAGATG
TGGTGCACTGCTGGTACACCGGCACGCTGCAAGACGGCACCGTGTTCGACACCAACATCCAGACCAGCGC
TAAAAAGAAGAAAAACGCCAAACCCCTGTCTTTCAAAGTGGGCGTGGGCAAGGTGATCAGGGGCTGGGAC
GAAGCTCTGCTGACCATGAGCAAGGGCGAGAAGGCCAGGCTGGAGATCGAGCCCGAGTGGGCCTATGGCA
AGAAAGGACAGCCAGACGCCAAGATCCCGCCCAACGCAAAACTGACCTTTGAGGTGGAACTGGTTGATAT
CGATGGTGGAGGCTCTGGAGGAAGCAGCGGCGGCAGCTCGGGCGACGCCACCCTGTACGTGACATTCGAG
CCTTGCGTGATGTGCGCCGGCGCCATGATCCACTCTAGGATCGGCCGCGTGGTGTTTGGCGTGAGGAACT
CAAAAAGAGGCGCCGCAGGCTCCCTGATGAACGTGCTGAACTACCCCGGCATGAATCACCGCGTCGAAAT
TACCGAGGGAATCCTGGCAGATGAATGTGCCGCCCTGCTGTGCGATTTCTATCGGATGCCTAGACAGGTG
TTCAATGCTCAGAAGAAGGCCCAGAGCTCCATCAACTCCGGAGGATCTAGCGGAGGATCCTCTGGCAGCG
AGACACCAGGAACAAGCGAGTCAGCAACACCAGAGAGCAGTGGCGGCAGCAGCGGCGGCAGCGACAAGAA
GTACAGCATCGGCCTGGCCATCGGCACCAACTCTGTGGGCTGGGCCGTGATCACCGACGAGTACAAGGTG
CCCAGCAAGAAATTCAAGGTGCTGGGCAACACCGACCGGCACAGCATCAAGAAGAACCTGATCGGAGCCC
TGCTGTTCGACAGCGGCGAAACAGCCGAGGCCACCCGGCTGAAGAGAACCGCCAGAAGAAGATACACCAG
ACGGAAGAACCGGATCTGCTATCTGCAAGAGATCTTCAGCAACGAGATGGCCAAGGTGGACGACAGCTTC
TTCCACAGACTGGAAGAGTCCTTCCTGGTGGAAGAGGATAAGAAGCACGAGCGGCACCCCATCTTCGGCA
ACATCGTGGACGAGGTGGCCTACCACGAGAAGTACCCCACCATCTACCACCTGAGAAAGAAACTGGTGGA
CAGCACCGACAAGGCCGACCTGCGGCTGATCTATCTGGCCCTGGCCCACATGATCAAGTTCCGGGGCCAC
TTCCTGATCGAGGGCGACCTGAACCCCGACAACAGCGACGTGGACAAGCTGTTCATCCAGCTGGTGCAGA
CCTACAACCAGCTGTTCGAGGAAAACCCCATCAACGCCAGCGGCGTGGACGCCAAGGCCATCCTGTCTGC
CAGACTGAGCAAGAGCAGACGGCTGGAAAATCTGATCGCCCAGCTGCCCGGCGAGAAGAAGAATGGCCTG
TTCGGAAACCTGATTGCCCTGAGCCTGGGCCTGACCCCCAACTTCAAGAGCAACTTCGACCTGGCCGAGG
ATGCCAAACTGCAGCTGAGCAAGGACACCTACGACGACGACCTGGACAACCTGCTGGCCCAGATCGGCGA
CCAGTACGCCGACCTGTTTCTGGCCGCCAAGAACCTGTCCGACGCCATCCTGCTGAGCGACATCCTGAGA
GTGAACACCGAGATCACCAAGGCCCCCCTGAGCGCCTCTATGATCAAGAGATACGACGAGCACCACCAGG
ACCTGACCCTGCTGAAAGCTCTCGTGCGGCAGCAGCTGCCTGAGAAGTACAAAGAGATTTTCTTCGACCA
GAGCAAGAACGGCTACGCCGGCTACATTGACGGCGGAGCCAGCCAGGAAGAGTTCTACAAGTTCATCAAG
CCCATCCTGGAAAAGATGGACGGCACCGAGGAACTGCTCGTGAAGCTGAACAGAGAGGACCTGCTGCGGA
AGCAGCGGACCTTCGACAACGGCAGCATCCCCCACCAGATCCACCTGGGAGAGCTGCACGCCATTCTGCG
GCGGCAGGAAGATTTTTACCCATTCCTGAAGGACAACCGGGAAAAGATCGAGAAGATCCTGACCTTCCGC
ATCCCCTACTACGTGGGCCCTCTGGCCAGGGGAAACAGCAGATTCGCCTGGATGACCAGAAAGAGCGAGG
AAACCATCACCCCCTGGAACTTCGAGGAAGTGGTGGACAAGGGCGCTTCCGCCCAGAGCTTCATCGAGCG
GATGACCAACTTCGATAAGAACCTGCCCAACGAGAAGGTGCTGCCCAAGCACAGCCTGCTGTACGAGTAC
TTCACCGTGTATAACGAGCTGACCAAAGTGAAATACGTGACCGAGGGAATGAGAAAGCCCGCCTTCCTGA
GCGGCGAGCAGAAAAAGGCCATCGTGGACCTGCTGTTCAAGACCAACCGGAAAGTGACCGTGAAGCAGCT
GAAAGAGGACTACTTCAAGAAAATCGAGTGCTTCGACTCCGTGGAAATCTCCGGCGTGGAAGATCGGTTC
AACGCCTCCCTGGGCACATACCACGATCTGCTGAAAATTATCAAGGACAAGGACTTCCTGGACAATGAGG
AAAACGAGGACATTCTGGAAGATATCGTGCTGACCCTGACACTGTTTGAGGACAGAGAGATGATCGAGGA
ACGGCTGAAAACCTATGCCCACCTGTTCGACGACAAAGTGATGAAGCAGCTGAAGCGGCGGAGATACACC
GGCTGGGGCAGGCTGAGCCGGAAGCTGATCAACGGCATCCGGGACAAGCAGTCCGGCAAGACAATCCTGG
ATTTCCTGAAGTCCGACGGCTTCGCCAACAGAAACTTCATGCAGCTGATCCACGACGACAGCCTGACCTT
TAAAGAGGACATCCAGAAAGCCCAGGTGTCCGGCCAGGGCGATAGCCTGCACGAGCACATTGCCAATCTG
GCCGGCAGCCCCGCCATTAAGAAGGGCATCCTGCAGACAGTGAAGGTGGTGGACGAGCTCGTGAAAGTGA
TGGGCCGGCACAAGCCCGAGAACATCGTGATCGAAATGGCCAGAGAGAACCAGACCACCCAGAAGGGACA
GAAGAACAGCCGCGAGAGAATGAAGCGGATCGAAGAGGGCATCAAAGAGCTGGGCAGCCAGATCCTGAAA
GAACACCCCGTGGAAAACACCCAGCTGCAGAACGAGAAGCTGTACCTGTACTACCTGCAGAATGGGCGGG
ATATGTACGTGGACCAGGAACTGGACATCAACCGGCTGTCCGACTACGATGTGGACCATATCGTGCCTCA
GAGCTTTCTGAAGGACGACTCCATCGACAACAAGGTGCTGACCAGAAGCGACAAGAACCGGGGCAAGAGC
GACAACGTGCCCTCCGAAGAGGTCGTGAAGAAGATGAAGAACTACTGGCGGCAGCTGCTGAACGCCAAGC
TGATTACCCAGAGAAAGTTCGACAATCTGACCAAGGCCGAGAGAGGCGGCCTGAGCGAACTGGATAAGGC
CGGCTTCATCAAGAGACAGCTGGTGGAAACCCGGCAGATCACAAAGCACGTGGCACAGATCCTGGACTCC
CGGATGAACACTAAGTACGACGAGAATGACAAGCTGATCCGGGAAGTGAAAGTGATCACCCTGAAGTCCA
AGCTGGTGTCCGATTTCCGGAAGGATTTCCAGTTTTACAAAGTGCGCGAGATCAACAACTACCACCACGC
CCACGACGCCTACCTGAACGCCGTCGTGGGAACCGCCCTGATCAAAAAGTACCCTAAGCTGGAAAGCGAG
TTCGTGTACGGCGACTACAAGGTGTACGACGTGCGGAAGATGATCGCCAAGAGCGAGCAGGAAATCGGCA
AGGCTACCGCCAAGTACTTCTTCTACAGCAACATCATGAACTTTTTCAAGACCGAGATTACCCTGGCCAA
CGGCGAGATCCGGAAGCGGCCTCTGATCGAGACAAACGGCGAAACCGGGGAGATCGTGTGGGATAAGGGC
CGGGATTTTGCCACCGTGCGGAAAGTGCTGAGCATGCCCCAAGTGAATATCGTGAAAAAGACCGAGGTGC
AGACAGGCGGCTTCAGCAAAGAGTCTATCCTGCCCAAGAGGAACAGCGATAAGCTGATCGCCAGAAAGAA
GGACTGGGACCCTAAGAAGTACGGCGGCTTCGACAGCCCCACCGTGGCCTATTCTGTGCTGGTGGTGGCC
AAAGTGGAAAAGGGCAAGTCCAAAAAACTGAAGAGTGTGAAAGAGCTGCTGGGGATCACCATCATGGAAA
GAAGCAGCTTCGAGAAGAATCCCATCGACTTTCTGGAAGCCAAGGGCTACAAAGAAGTGAAAAAGGACCT
GATCATCAAGCTGCCTAAGTACTCCCTGTTCGAGCTGGAAAACGGCCGGAAGAGAATGCTGGCCTCTGCC
GGCGAACTGCAGAAGGGAAACGAACTGGCCCTGCCCTCCAAATATGTGAACTTCCTGTACCTGGCCAGCC
ACTATGAGAAGCTGAAGGGCTCCCCCGAGGATAATGAGCAGAAACAGCTGTTTGTGGAACAGCACAAGCA
CTACCTGGACGAGATCATCGAGCAGATCAGCGAGTTCTCCAAGAGAGTGATCCTGGCCGACGCTAATCTG
GACAAAGTGCTGTCCGCCTACAACAAGCACCGGGATAAGCCCATCAGAGAGCAGGCCGAGAATATCATCC
ACCTGTTTACCCTGACCAATCTGGGAGCCCCTGCCGCCTTCAAGTACTTTGACACCACCATCGACCGGAA
GAGGTACACCAGCACCAAAGAGGTGCTGGACGCCACCCTGATCCACCAGAGCATCACCGGCCTGTACGAG
ACACGGATCGACCTGTCTCAGCTGGGAGGTGACAGCGGCCCCAAGAAGAAGAGGAAAGTCTAAACTACGA
ACCCCGGGTAAATGCATGAATTCGATCTAGAGGGCCCTATTCTATAGTGTCACCTAAATGCTAGAGCTCG
CTGATCAGCCTCGACTGTGCCTTCTAGTTGCCAGCCATCTGTTGTTTGCCCCTCCCCCGTGCCTTCCTTG
ACCCTGGAAGGTGCCACTCCCACTGTCCTTTCCTAATAAAATGAGGAAATTGCATCGCATTGTCTGAGTA
GGTGTCATTCTATTCTGGGGGGTGGGGTGGGGCAGGACAGCAAGGGGGAGGATTGGGAAGACAATAGCAG
GCATGCTGGGGATGCGGTGGGCTCTATGGCTTCTGAGGCGGAAAGGGCCCGTGTCTCAAAATCTCTGATG
TTACATTGCACAAGATAAAAATATATCATCATGAACAATAAAACTGTCTGCTTACATAAACAGTAATACA
AGGGGTGTTATGAGCCATATTCAACGGGAAACGTCGAGGCCGCGATTAAATTCCAACATGGATGCTGATT
TATATGGGTATAAATGGGCTCGCG
Features (pLannotate 1.2.2; 13 found; start..end, strand, type, name):
    872..1460    +  rep_origin     ori: high-copy-number ColE1/pMB1/pBR322/pUC origin of replication
   1643..1735    +  CDS            lacI (fragment): lac repressor; lacI; The lac repressor binds to the lac operator to inhibit transcription in E. coli. This inhibition can be relieved by adding lactose or isopropyl-β-D-thiogalactopyranoside (IPTG).
   1790..1817    -  terminator     rrnB T2 terminator: transcription terminator T2 from the E. coli rrnB gene
   1922..2301    +  enhancer       CMV enhancer: human cytomegalovirus immediate early enhancer
   2302..2505    +  promoter       CMV promoter: human cytomegalovirus (CMV) immediate early promoter
   2560..2907    +  CDS            FKBP3 (fragment): FKBP3_HUMAN - Also known as FKBP25. Experimental evidence at protein level: Swiss-Prot protein existence level 1. FK506- and rapamycin-binding proteins (FKBPs) constitute a family of receptors for the two immunosuppressants which inhibit T-cell proliferation by arresting two distinct cytoplasmic signal transmission pathways. PPIases accelerate the folding of proteins. From Homo sapiens (Human).
   2947..3294    +  CDS            FKBP3 (fragment): FKBP3_HUMAN - Also known as FKBP25. Experimental evidence at protein level: Swiss-Prot protein existence level 1. FK506- and rapamycin-binding proteins (FKBPs) constitute a family of receptors for the two immunosuppressants which inhibit T-cell proliferation by arresting two distinct cytoplasmic signal transmission pathways. PPIases accelerate the folding of proteins. From Homo sapiens (Human).
   3334..3600    +  CDS            tadA (fragment): TADA_ECOLI - Also known as yfhC. Experimental evidence at protein level: Swiss-Prot protein existence level 1. Catalyzes the deamination of adenosine to inosine at the wobble position 34 of tRNA(Arg2). Essential for cell viability. From Escherichia coli (strain K12).
   3703..5304    +  CDS            dCas9(N): N-terminal portion of catalytically inactive Streptococcus pyogenes dCas9 carrying the D10A mutation (Zetsche et al., 2015)
   5305..7799    +  CDS            Cas9(C) (fragment): C-terminal portion of Streptococcus pyogenes Cas9 (Zetsche et al., 2015)
   7881..7899    -  promoter       SP6 promoter: promoter for bacteriophage SP6 RNA polymerase
   7925..8149    +  polyA_signal   bGH poly(A) signal: bovine growth hormone polyadenylation signal
   8270..725     +  CDS            KanR (across the origin): aminoglycoside phosphotransferase; aph(3')-Ia; confers resistance to kanamycin in bacteria or G418 (Geneticin®) in eukaryotes
