[The description below was written by a language model from this plasmid's Addgene catalogue record and pLannotate feature annotations shown in this document.]
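Description:
sABE v3.22_C is a mammalian expression plasmid on a custom backbone that encodes the C-terminal half of a split, inducible adenine base editor. It is propagated in E. coli from a high-copy ColE1/pUC-type origin and selected with kanamycin through an aph(3')-Ia (KanR) gene that spans the numbering origin of the 8,354-nt sequenced record. The annotation also picks up a short lacI fragment, an rrnB T2 terminator and a reverse-oriented SP6 promoter. These appear to be backbone remnants rather than functional parts of the expression unit.

The payload is a single open reading frame driven by the human CMV immediate-early enhancer and promoter and terminated by the bovine growth hormone polyadenylation signal. According to the catalogue description, it reads SV40 NLS, two tandem FKBP domains (annotated as FKBP3/FKBP25 fragments), residues 77–167 of the evolved deoxyadenosine deaminase TadA-8e, SpCas9 carrying D10A, and a second SV40 NLS. The annotation splits Cas9 into adjoining "N" and "C" portions, but the two are contiguous and together form the full-length protein. With only D10A stated, this is the nickase form normally used in base editors. The NLS elements are named in the catalogue entry but are not called in the feature table.

Because only the C-terminal part of TadA-8e is present, the protein should lack deaminase activity on its own. FKBP domains bind rapamycin, so they presumably provide chemically induced dimerisation with a partner construct carrying the complementary TadA-8e fragment, restoring A-to-G editing at sites specified by a guide RNA. Neither the partner nor a guide RNA cassette is encoded here, and the record does not name the inducer or the partner's dimerisation domain. The associated publication describes the system as a split, inducible adenine base editor for precise in vivo editing.
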