Addgene plasmid #209554: sABE v3.22_C
Purpose: pCMV-SV40_NLS-2xFKBP3-TadA-8e(77-167)-SpCas9(D10A)-SV40_NLS-BGHpA
Depositing lab: Xue Gao. Depositing organization: Rice University. Publication: A split and inducible adenine base editor for precise in vivo base editing. Zeng H, Yuan Q, Peng F, Ma D, Lingineni A, Chee K, Gilberd P, Osikpa EC, Sun Z, Gao X. Nat Commun. 2023 Sep 11;14(1):5573. doi: 10.1038/s41467-023-41331-5. PubMed 37696818.
Backbone
  Vector backbone: Custom
  Vector type: Mammalian Expression
Growth in bacteria
  Bacterial resistance: Kanamycin, 50 μg/mL
  Growth temperature: 37°C
  Growth strain: DH5alpha
  Copy number: High Copy
Gene/Insert
  Gene/Insert name: 2xFKBP-TadA-8e(77-167)-SpCas9(D10A)
  Promoter: pCMV
  Cloning method: Gibson Cloning
  Sequencing primers: 5′ CGCAAATGGGCGGTAGGCGTG; 3′ TAGAAGGCACAGTCGAGG
Terms and licenses: Academic/Nonprofit Terms; Industry Terms: Not Available to Industry
How to cite: sABE v3.22_C was a gift from Xue Gao (Addgene plasmid # 209554 ; http://n2t.net/addgene:209554 ; RRID:Addgene_209554)
